>Addgene plasmid #59389 | pDONR™221_RBPMS2 | depositor full sequence | sequence record 92336 | pDONR™221_RBPMS2 sequence 3175 bps
CTTTCCTGCGTTATCCCCTGATTCTGTGGATAACCGTATTACCGCCTTTGAGTGAGCTGATACCGCTCGC
CGCAGCCGAACGACCGAGCGCAGCGAGTCAGTGAGCGAGGAAGCGGAAGAGCGCCCAATACGCAAACCGC
CTCTCCCCGCGCGTTGGCCGATTCATTAATGCAGCTGGCACGACAGGTTTCCCGACTGGAAAGCGGGCAG
TGAGCGCAACGCAATTAATACGCGTACCGCTAGCCAGGAAGAGTTTGTAGAAACGCAAAAAGGCCATCCG
TCAGGATGGCCTTCTGCTTAGTTTGATGCCTGGCAGTTTATGGCGGGCGTCCTGCCCGCCACCCTCCGGG
CCGTTGCTTCACAACGTTCAAATCCGCTCCCGGCGGATTTGTCCTACTCAGGAGAGCGTTCACCGACAAA
CAACAGATAAAACGAAAGGCCCAGTCTTCCGACTGAGCCTTTCGTTTTATTTGATGCCTGGCAGTTCCCT
ACTCTCGCGTTAACGCTAGCATGGATGTTTTCCCAGTCACGACGTTGTAAAACGACGGCCAGTCTTAAGC
TCGGGCCCCAAATAATGATTTTATTTTGACTGATAGTGACCTGTTCGTTGCAACAAATTGATGAGCAATG
CTTTTTTATAATGCCAACTTTGTACAAAAAAGCAGGCTTCATGAGCAACCTGAAGCCGGACGGCGAGCAC
GGCGGCAGCACCGGCACCGGCTCCGGCGCGGGCTCCGGCGGCGCCCTGGAGGAGGAGGTCCGGACACTGT
TTGTCAGCGGCCTCCCTGTGGACATTAAACCCAGAGAACTCTACTTGCTCTTCCGGCCGTTCAAGGGGTA
TGAAGGGTCCCTGATCAAGCTCACTGCAAGACAGCCTGTTGGTTTTGTGATCTTTGACAGCCGTGCAGGA
GCAGAAGCGGCCAAGAATGCGCTGAACGGTATTCGCTTTGATCCCGAAAATCCACAGACTCTGAGGCTAG
AGTTTGCCAAAGCCAACACCAAGATGGCCAAGAGCAAGCTAATGGCAACTCCAAATCCCAGCAACGTGCA
CCCCGCCCTAGGAGCACACTTCATCGCACGGGACCCCTATGACCTGATGGGGGCTGCTCTGATCCCTGCA
TCCCCAGAGGCCTGGGCCCCCTACCCTTTGTACACCACAGAGCTGACCCCAGCCATCTCCCATGCTGCGT
TCACCTACCCAACTGCCACTGCCGCTGCCGCCGCCCTCCACGCTCAGGTGCGCTGGTACCCTTCCTCTGA
CACCACCCAGCAAGGATGGAAGTACCGTCAGTTCTGTTGACACCCAGCTTTCTTGTACAAAGTTGGCATT
ATAAGAAAGCATTGCTTATCAATTTGTTGCAACGAACAGGTCACTATCAGTCAAAATAAAATCATTATTT
GCCATCCAGCTGATATCCCCTATAGTGAGTCGTATTACATGGTCATAGCTGTTTCCTGGCAGCTCTGGCC
CGTGTCTCAAAATCTCTGATGTTACATTGCACAAGATAAAAATATATCATCATGAACAATAAAACTGTCT
GCTTACATAAACAGTAATACAAGGGGTGTTATGAGCCATATTCAACGGGAAACGTCGAGGCCGCGATAAA
TCCAACATGGATGCTGATTTATATGGGTATAAATGGGCTCGCGATAATGTCGGGCAATCAGGTGCGACAA
TCTATCGCTTGTATGGGAAGCCCGATGCGCCAGAGTTGTTTCTGAAACATGGCAAAGGTAGCGTTGCCAA
TGATGTTACAGATGAGATGGTCAGACTAAACTGGCTGACGGAATTTATGCCTCTTCCGACCATCAAGCAT
TTTATCCGTACTCCTGATGATGCATGGTTACTCACCACTGCGATCCCCGGAAAAACAGCATTCCAGGTAT
TAGAAGAATATCCTGATTCAGGTGAAAATATTGTTGATGCGCTGGCAGTGTTCCTGCGCCGGTTGCATTC
GATTCCTGTTTGTAATTGTCCTTTTAACAGCGATCGCGTATTTCGTCTCGCTCAGGCGCAATCACGAATG
AATAACGGTTTGGTTGATGCGAGTGATTTTGATGACGAGCGTAATGGCTGGCCTGTTGAACAAGTCTGGA
AAGAAATGCATAAACTTTTGCCATTCTCACCGGATTCAGTCGTCACTCATGGTGATTTCTCACTTGATAA
CCTTATTTTTGACGAGGGGAAATTAATAGGTTGTATTGATGTTGGACGAGTCGGAATCGCAGACCGATAC
CAGGATCTTGCCATCCTATGGAACTGCCTCGGTGAGTTTTCTCCTTCATTACAGAAACGGCTTTTTCAAA
AATATGGTATTGATAATCCTGATATGAATAAATTGCAGTTTCATTTGATGCTCGATGAGTTTTTCTAATC
AGAATTGGTTAATTGGTTGTAACACTGGCAGAGCATTACGCTGACTTGACGGGACGGCGCAAGCTCATGA
CCAAAATCCCTTAACGTGAGTTACGCGTCGTTCCACTGAGCGTCAGACCCCGTAGAAAAGATCAAAGGAT
CTTCTTGAGATCCTTTTTTTCTGCGCGTAATCTGCTGCTTGCAAACAAAAAAACCACCGCTACCAGCGGT
GGTTTGTTTGCCGGATCAAGAGCTACCAACTCTTTTTCCGAAGGTAACTGGCTTCAGCAGAGCGCAGATA
CCAAATACTGTTCTTCTAGTGTAGCCGTAGTTAGGCCACCACTTCAAGAACTCTGTAGCACCGCCTACAT
ACCTCGCTCTGCTAATCCTGTTACCAGTGGCTGCTGCCAGTGGCGATAAGTCGTGTCTTACCGGGTTGGA
CTCAAGACGATAGTTACCGGATAAGGCGCAGCGGTCGGGCTGAACGGGGGGTTCGTGCACACAGCCCAGC
TTGGAGCGAACGACCTACACCGAACTGAGATACCTACAGCGTGAGCTATGAGAAAGCGCCACGCTTCCCG
AAGGGAGAAAGGCGGACAGGTATCCGGTAAGCGGCAGGGTCGGAACAGGAGAGCGCACGAGGGAGCTTCC
AGGGGGAAACGCCTGGTATCTTTATAGTCCTGTCGGGTTTCGCCACCTCTGACTTGAGCGTCGATTTTTG
TGATGCTCGTCAGGGGGGCGGAGCCTATGGAAAAACGCCAGCAACGCGGCCTTTTTACGGTTCCTGGCCT
TTTGCTGGCCTTTTGCTCACATGTT
Features (pLannotate 1.2.2; 10 found; start..end, strand, type, name):
    121..213     +  CDS            lacI (fragment): lac repressor; lacI; The lac repressor binds to the lac operator to inhibit transcription in E. coli. This inhibition can be relieved by adding lactose or isopropyl-β-D-thiogalactopyranoside (IPTG).
    268..295     -  terminator     rrnB T2 terminator: transcription terminator T2 from the E. coli rrnB gene
    427..470     +  terminator     rrnB T1 terminator: Escherichia coli rrnB; transcription terminator T1 from the E. coli rrnB gene
    517..553     -  CDS            lacZα (fragment): LacZα fragment of β-galactosidase; lacZ fragment
    569..668     +  protein_bind   attL1: mutant version of attL; recombination site for the Gateway® LR reaction LR Clonase™
    671..1297    +  CDS            RBPMS2: RBPS2_HUMAN - Experimental evidence at protein level: Swiss-Prot protein existence level 1. RNA-binding protein involved in the regulation of smooth muscle cell differentiation and proliferation in the gastrointestinal system (PubMed:25064856). Binds NOG mRNA, the major inhibitor of the bone morphogenetic protein (BMP) pathway. Mediates an increase of NOG mRNA levels, thereby contributing to the negative regulation of BMP signaling pathway and promoting reversible dedifferentiation and proliferation of smooth muscle cells (By similarity). From Homo sapiens (Human).
   1302..1401    -  protein_bind   attL2: mutant version of attL; recombination site for the Gateway® LR reaction LR Clonase™
   1419..1437    -  promoter       T7 promoter: promoter for bacteriophage T7 RNA polymerase
   1571..2378    +  CDS            KanR: aminoglycoside phosphotransferase; aph(3')-Ia; confers resistance to kanamycin in bacteria or G418 (Geneticin®) in eukaryotes
   2525..3113    +  rep_origin     ori: high-copy-number ColE1/pMB1/pBR322/pUC origin of replication
