[The description below was written by a language model from this plasmid's Addgene catalogue record and pLannotate feature annotations shown in this document.]
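Description:
pDONR™221_RBPMS2 is a Gateway entry clone carrying the human RBPMS2 coding sequence in a pDONR™221 backbone (Life Technologies, modified by the depositing lab). It is a small bacterial plasmid of about 3.2 kb. A high-copy ColE1/pUC-type origin supports its propagation in E. coli, and an aminoglycoside phosphotransferase gene (KanR) provides kanamycin selection. The catalogue lists copy number as unknown. Upstream of the cloning region, rrnB T1 and T2 transcription terminators insulate the insert from read-through transcription. The short lacI and lacZα fragments annotated there are backbone remnants rather than functional genes.

The 627 bp RBPMS2 open reading frame (human, corresponding to the cited RefSeq transcript) sits between attL1 and attL2. These are the recombination sites produced when a PCR product is moved into a donor vector by a BP reaction. They allow LR Clonase to transfer the ORF, in a defined orientation, into any attR-containing destination vector for expression or tagging. The depositor notes a single C-to-A change within attL1. The record does not say whether this change affects recombination.

The catalogue lists T7 as the promoter. In the feature table, however, the T7 promoter lies downstream of attL2 on the reverse strand, so it points back into the insert in antisense orientation and would not drive sense expression of the protein. The plasmid is therefore best regarded as a shuttle and archival clone rather than an expression construct. RBPMS2 is an RNA-binding protein implicated in smooth muscle cell differentiation and proliferation. The clone was deposited with a study that defined the RNA recognition element and mRNA targets of the RBPMS family.
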