Addgene plasmid #59389: pDONR™221_RBPMS2
Purpose: pDONR vector with RBPMS2
Depositing lab: Thomas Tuschl. Depositing organization: Rockefeller University. Publication: Identification of the RNA recognition element of the RBPMS family of RNA-binding proteins and their transcriptome-wide mRNA targets. Farazi TA, Leonhardt CS, Mukherjee N, Mihailovic A, Li S, Max KE, Meyer C, Yamaji M, Cekan P, Jacobs NC, Gerstberger S, Bognanni C, Larsson E, Ohler U, Tuschl T. RNA. 2014 Jul;20(7):1090-102. doi: 10.1261/rna.045005.114. Epub 2014 May 23. PubMed 24860013.
Backbone
  Vector backbone: pDONR™221
  Backbone manufacturer: Life Technologies, Modified by Tuschl Lab
  Backbone size w/o insert (bp): 2550
  Total vector size (bp): 3177
Growth in bacteria
  Bacterial resistance: Kanamycin, 50 μg/mL
  Growth temperature: 37°C
  Growth strain: Top10
  Copy number: Unknown
Gene/Insert
  Gene/Insert name: RBPMS2
  Species: H. sapiens (human)
  Insert size (bp): 627
  GenBank ID: NM_194272.1
  Entrez Gene: RBPMS2
  Promoter: T7
  Cloning method: Gateway Cloning
  Sequencing primers: 5′ M13 Forward; 3′ M13 Reverse
Terms and licenses: Academic/Nonprofit Terms; Industry Terms: Not Available to Industry
Depositor comments: C to A mutation within attL1 site (bp 616 of reference sequence).
How to cite: pDONR™221_RBPMS2 was a gift from Thomas Tuschl (Addgene plasmid # 59389 ; http://n2t.net/addgene:59389 ; RRID:Addgene_59389)
