>Addgene plasmid #59389 | pDONR™221_RBPMS2 | addgene partial sequence | sequence record 104170 | pTC14_F1 5'-cctactcaggagagcgttca-3'
AGTCTTCCGACTGAGCCTTTCGTTTTATTTGATGCCTGGCAGTTCCCTACTCTCGCGTTAACGCTAGCAT
GGATGTTTTCCCAGTCACGACGTTGTAAAACGACGGCCAGTCTTAAGCTCGGGCCCCAAATAATGATTTT
ATTTTGACTGATAGTGACCTGTTCGTTGCAACAAATTGATGAGCAATGCTTTTTTATAATGCCAACTTTG
TACAAAAAAGCAGGCTTCATGAGCAACCTGAAGCCGGACGGCGAGCACGGCGGCAGCACCGGCACCGGCT
CCGGCGCGGGCTCCGGCGGCGCCCTGGAGGAGGAGGTCCGGACACTGTTTGTCAGCGGCCTCCCTGTGGA
CATTAAACCCAGAGAACTCTACTTGCTCTTCCGGCCGTTCAAGGGGTATGAAGGGTCCCTGATCAAGCTC
ACTGCAAGACAGCCTGTTGGTTTTGTGATCTTTGACAGCCGTGCAGGAGCAGAAGCGGCCAAGAATGCGC
TGAACGGTATTCGCTTTGATCCCGAAAATCCACAGACTCTGAGGCTAGAGTTTGCCAAAGCCAACACCAA
GATGGCCAAGAGCAAGCTAATGGCAACTCCAAATCCCAGCAACGTGCACCCCGCCCTAGGAGCACACTTC
ATCGCACGGGACCCCTATGACCTGATGGGGGCTGCTCTGATCCCTGCATCCCCAGAGGCCTGGGCCCCCT
ACCCTTTGTACACCACAGAGCTGACCCCAGCCATCTCCCATGCTGCGTTCACCTACCCAACTGCCACTGC
CGCTGCCGCCGCCCTCCACGCTCAGGTGCGCTGGTACCCTTCCTCTGACACCAC
