>Addgene plasmid #59389 | pDONR™221_RBPMS2 | addgene partial sequence | sequence record 104173 | Kan-R 5'-ATCGCGAGCCCATTTATACC-3'
TTGGATTTATCGCGGCCTCGACGTTTCCCGTTGAATATGGCTCATAACACCCCTTGTATTACTGTTTATG
TAAGCAGACAGTTTTATTGTTCATGATGATATATTTTTATCTTGTGCAATGTAACATCAGAGATTTTGAG
ACACGGGCCAGAGCTGCCAGGAAACAGCTATGACCATGTAATACGACTCACTATAGGGGATATCAGCTGG
ATGGCAAATAATGATTTTATTTTGACTGATAGTGACCTGTTCGTTGCAACAAATTGATAAGCAATGCTTT
CTTATAATGCCAACTTTGTACAAGAAAGCTGGGTGTCAACAGAACTGACGGTACTTCCATCCTTGCTGGG
TGGTGTCAGAGGAAGGGTACCAGCGCACCTGAGCGTGGAGGGCGGCGGCAGCGGCAGTGGCAGTTGGGTA
GGTGAACGCAGCATGGGAGATGGCTGGGGTCAGCTCTGTGGTGTACAAAGGGTAGGGGGCCCAGGCCTCT
GGGGATGCAGGGATCAGAGCAGCCCCCATCAGGTCATAGGGGTCCCGTGCGATGAAGTGTGCTCCTAGGG
CGGGGTGCACGTTGCTGGGATTTGGAGTTGCCATTAGCTTGCTCTTGGCCATCTTGGTGTTGGCTTTGGC
AAACTCTAGCCTCAGAGTCTGTGGATTTTCGGGATCAAAGCGAATACCGTTCAGCGCATTCTTGGCCGCT
TCTGCTCCTGCACGGCTGTCAAAGATCACAAAACCAACAGGCTGTCTTGCAGTGAGCTTGATCAGGGACC
CTTCATACCCCTTGAACGGCCGG
